>Addgene plasmid #173782 | pAH69 | addgene full sequence | sequence record 342364 | Addgene NGS Result
CATCGATGAAGATTCTTGCTCAATTGTTATCAGCTATGCGCCGACCAGAACACCTTGCCGATCAGCCAAA
CGTCTCTTCAGGCCACTGACTAGCGATAACTTTCCCCACAACGGAACAACTCTCATTGCATGGGATCATT
GGGTACTGTGGGTTTAGTGGTTGTAAAAACACCTGACCGCTATCCCTGATCAGTTTCTTGAAGGTAAACT
CATCACCCCCAAGTCTGGCTATGCAGAAATCACCTGGCTCAACAGCCTGCTCAGGGTCAACGAGAATTAA
CATTCCGTCAGGAAAGCTTGGCTTGGAGCCTGTTGGTGCGGTCATGGAATTACCTTCAACCTCAAGCCAG
AATGCAGAATCACTGGCTTTTTTGGTTGTGCTTACCCATCTCTCCGCATCACCTTTGGTAAAGGTTCTAA
GCTTAGGTGAGAACATCCCTGCCTGAACATGAGAAAAAACAGGGTACTCATACTCACTTCTAAGTGACGG
CTGCATACTAACCGCTTCATACATCTCGTAGATTTCTCTGGCGATTGAAGGGCTAAATTCTTCAACGCTA
ACTTTGAGAATTTTTGTAAGCAATGCGGCGTTATAAGCATTTAATGCATTGATGCCATTAAATAAAGCAC
CAACGCCTGACTGCCCCATCCCCATCTTGTCTGCGACAGATTCCTGGGATAAGCCAAGTTCATTTTTCTT
TTTTTCATAAATTGCTTTAAGGCGACGTGCGTCCTCAAGCTGCTCTTGTGTTAATGGTTTCTTTTTTGTG
CTCATACGTTAAATCTATCACCGCAAGGGATAAATATCTAACACCGTGCGTGTTGACTATTTTACCTCTG
GCGGTGATAATGGTTGCATGTACTAAGGAGGTTGTATGAATTCGTAGCCTTTTGAAGAGGATCAGAAATG
GGAAGAAGGCGAAGTCATGAGCGCCGGGATTTACCCCCTAACCTTTATATAAGAAACAATGGATATTACT
GCTACAGGGACCCAAGGACGGGTAAAGAGTTTGGATTAGGCCGAGACAGGCGAATCGCAATCACTGAAGC
TATACAGGCCAACATTGAGTTGCTATCCGGGAACAGGCGTGAGTCACTGATAGACAGAATTAAAGGCGCT
GACGCAATCACTCTTCATGCGTGGCTTGACCGATATGAAACAATCCTCAGCGAGAGGGGTATCAGGCCGA
AAACTCTACTCGACTACGCCAGCAAAATCAGAGCAATCCGAAGAAAATTGCCGGACAAACCGCTCGCTGA
CATATCAACGAAAGAGGTGGCAGCAATGCTAAACACCTACGTAGCAGAAGGCAAATCGGCTTCCGCAAAA
TTGATCAGGTCAACCCTTGTTGACGTTTTTCGTGAGGCAATAGCCGAGGGGCATGTGGCTACGAATCCGG
TAACAGCAACCCGCACAGCAAAATCAGAAGTAAGGCGTTCAAGACTGACAGCTAATGAATATGTCGCGAT
ATACCATGCAGCCGAACCGCTCCCAATCTGGCTGAGACTGGCAATGGATTTGGCTGTCGTTACAGGGCAG
AGAGTAGGCGATTTGTGCAGAATGAAATGGTCAGACATAAACGACAACCATCTTCACATTGAACAGAGTA
AAACAGGGGCTAAACTCGCCATTCCACTAACGCTAACGATTGACGCGCTCAATATCTCATTGGCTGATAC
ACTACAGCAATGCAGGGAGGCCAGCAGCAGTGAAACTATAATCGCATCAAAGCATCACGATCCGCTTTCC
CCGAAAACAGTATCAAAGTATTTTACAAAGGCGAGAAATGCATCTGGACTCTCATTTGATGGAAACCCGC
CAACATTCCATGAACTGCGTAGCCTGTCAGCGAGGCTATACCGGAACCAGATTGGCGATAAGTTTGCTCA
ACGTCTTCTCGGGCATAAATCAGATTCAATGGCGGCGCGGTATAGGGACAGCCGTGGACGGGAATGGGAC
AAAATTGAAATCGACAAATGATTTTATTTTGACTAATAATGACCTACTTACCATGGGTATGGACAGTTTT
CCCTTTGATATGTAACGGTGAACAGTTGTTCTACTTTTGTTTGTTAGTCTTGATGCTTCACTGATAGATA
CAAGAGCCATAAGAACCTCAGATCCTTCCGTATTTAGCCAGTATGTTCTCTAGTGTGGTTCGTTGTTTTT
GCGTGAGCCATGAGAACGAACCATTGAGATCATACTTACTTTGCATGTCACTCAAAAATTTTGCCTCAAA
ACTGGTGAGCTGAATTTTTGCAGTTAAAGCATCGTGTAGTGTTTTTCTTAGTCCGTTATGTAGGTAGGAA
TCTGATGTAATGGTTGTTGGTATTTTGTCACCATTCATTTTTATCTGGTTGTTCTCAAGTTCGGTTACGA
GATCCATTTGTCTATCTAGTTCAACTTGGAAAATCAACGTATCAGTCGGGCGGCCTCGCTTATCAACCAC
CAATTTCATATTGCTGTAAGTGTTTAAATCTTTACTTATTGGTTTCAAAACCCATTGGTTAAGCCTTTTA
AACTCATGGTAGTTATTTTCAAGCATTAACATGAACTTAAATTCATCAAGGCTAATCTCTATATTTGCCT
TGTGAGTTTTCTTTTGTGTTAGTTCTTTTAATAACCACTCATAAATCCTCATAGAGTATTTGTTTTCAAA
AGACTTAACATGTTCCAGATTATATTTTATGAATTTTTTTAACTGGAAAAGATAAGGCAATATCTCTTCA
CTAAAAACTAATTCTAATTTTTCGCTTGAGAACTTGGCATAGTTTGTCCACTGGAAAATCTCAAAGCCTT
TAACCAAAGGATTCCTGATTTCCACAGTTCTCGTCATCAGCTCTCTGGTTGCTTTAGCTAATACACCATA
AGCATTTTCCCTACTGATGTTCATCATCTGAACGTATTGGTTATAAGTGAACGATACCGTCCGTTCTTTC
CTTGTAGGGTTTTCAATCGTGGGGTTGAGTAGTGCCACACAGCATAAAATTAGCTTGGTTTCATGCTCCG
TTAAGTCATAGCGACTAATCGCTAGTTCATTTGCTTTGAAAACAACTAATTCAGACATACATCTCAATTG
GTCTAGGTGATTTTAATCACTATACCAATTGAGATGGGCTAGTCAATGATAATTACTAGTCCTTTTCCTT
TGAGTTGTGGGTATCTGTAAATTCTGCTAGACCTTTGCTGGAAAACTTGTAAATTCTGCTAGACCCTCTG
TAAATTCCGCTAGACCTTTGTGTGTTTTTTTTGTTTATATTCAAGTGGTTATAATTTATAGAATAAAGAA
AGAATAAAAAAAGATAAAAAGAATAGATCCCAGCCCTGTGTATAACTCACTACTTTAGTCAGTTCCGCAG
TATTACAAAAGGATGTCGCAAACGCTGTTTGCTCCTCTACAAAACAGACCTTAAAACCCTAAAGGCTTAA
GTAGCACCCTCGCAAGCTCGGTTGCGGCCGCAATCGGGCAAATCGCTGAATATTCCTTTTGTCTCCGACC
ATCAGGCACCTGAGTCGCTGTCTTTTTCGTGACATTCAGTTCGCTGCGCTCACGGCTCTGGCAGTGAATG
GGGGTAAATGGCACTACAGGCGCCTTTTATGGATTCATGCAAGGAAACTACCCATAATACAAGAAAAGCC
CGTCACGGGCTTCTCAGGGCGTTTTATGGCGGGTCTGCTATGTGGTGCTATCTGACTTTTTGCTGTTCAG
CAGTTCCTGCCCTCTGATTTTCCAGTCTGACCACTTCGGATTATCCCGTGACAGGTCATTCAGACTGGCT
AATGCACCCAGTAAGGCAGCGGTATCATCAACGGGGTCTGACGCTCAGTGGAACGAAAACTCACGTTAAG
GGATTTTGGTCATGAGATTATCAAAAAGGATCTTCACCTAGATCCTTTTAAATTAAAAATGAAGTTTTAA
ATCAATCTAAAGTATATATGAGTAAACTTGGTCTGACAGTTACCAATGCTTAATCAGTGAGGCACCTATC
TCAGCGATCTGTCTATTTCGTTCATCCATAGTTGCCTGACTCCCCGTCGTGTAGATAACTACGATACGGG
AGGGCTTACCATCTGGCCCCAGTGCTGCAATGATACCGCGAGACCCACGCTCACCGGCTCCAGATTTATC
AGCAATAAACCAGCCAGCCGGAAGGGCCGAGCGCAGAAGTGGTCCTGCAACTTTATCCGCCTCCATCCAG
TCTATTAATTGTTGCCGGGAAGCTAGAGTAAGTAGTTCGCCAGTTAATAGTTTGCGCAACGTTGTTGCCA
TTGCTACAGGCATCGTGGTGTCACGCTCGTCGTTTGGTATGGCTTCATTCAGCTCCGGTTCCCAACGATC
AAGGCGAGTTACATGATCCCCCATGTTGTGCAAAAAAGCGGTTAGCTCCTTCGGTCCTCCGATCGTTGTC
AGAAGTAAGTTGGCCGCAGTGTTATCACTCATGGTTATGGCAGCACTGCATAATTCTCTTACTGTCATGC
CATCCGTAAGATGCTTTTCTGTGACTGGTGAGTACTCAACCAAGTCATTCTGAGAATAGTGTATGCGGCG
ACCGAGTTGCTCTTGCCCGGCGTCAATACGGGATAATACCGCGCCACATAGCAGAACTTTAAAAGTGCTC
ATCATTGGAAAACGTTCTTCGGGGCGAAAACTCTCAAGGATCTTACCGCTGTTGAGATCCAGTTCGATGT
AACCCACTCGTGCACCCAACTGATCTTCAGCATCTTTTACTTTCACCAGCGTTTCTGGGTGAGCAAAAAC
AGGAAGGCAAAATGCCGCAAAAAAGGGAATAAGGGCGACACGGAAATGTTGAATACTCATACTCTTCCTT
TTTCAATATTATTGAAGCATTTATCAGGGTTATTGTCTCATGAGCGGATACATATTTGAATGTATTTAGA
AAAATAAACAAATAGGGGTTCCGCGCACATTTCCCCGAAAAGTGCCACCTG
Features (pLannotate 1.2.2; 6 found; start..end, strand, type, name):
     62..775     -  CDS            λ repressor (ts): temperature-sensitive variant of the phage λ repressor; cIts; thermosensitivity is conferred by the A67T mutation
    908..1981    +  CDS            HK022 integrase: integrase from phage HK022; int
   2118..3068    -  CDS            Rep101(Ts): temperature-sensitive version of the RepA protein needed for replication with the pSC101 origin (Armstrong et al., 1984); rep101 encoding an A56V mutation
   3116..3338    -  rep_origin     pSC101 ori: low-copy replication origin that requires the Rep101 protein
   3960..4820    -  CDS            AmpR: β-lactamase; bla; confers resistance to ampicillin, carbenicillin, and related antibiotics
   4821..4925    -  promoter       AmpR promoter: bla
