[The description below was written by a language model from this plasmid's Addgene catalogue record and pLannotate feature annotations shown in this document.]
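Description:
pAH69 is a low-copy bacterial helper plasmid of about 5 kb, used in E. coli to supply the integrase of phage HK022 for site-specific integration of a companion plasmid into the chromosome. It replicates from the pSC101 origin, which depends on the plasmid-encoded Rep101 protein. Here Rep101 is the temperature-sensitive variant (A56V), so the plasmid is maintained only at permissive temperature, consistent with the recorded 30°C growth, and can be lost from cells at higher temperature. Selection is by ampicillin resistance, from a β-lactamase gene driven by its own bla promoter.

The payload is the HK022 int coding sequence. Immediately upstream, on the opposite strand, lies a temperature-sensitive λ repressor gene (cIts, carrying the A67T mutation). The feature table does not annotate the promoter driving the integrase. The divergent arrangement with a thermolabile λ repressor nonetheless suggests repressor-controlled, heat-inducible expression, in which a temperature upshift inactivates the repressor and allows integrase synthesis. That same upshift would shut down replication of the helper, so a single shift could both trigger integration and begin curing the plasmid, leaving a stable integrant without ongoing integrase activity.

According to the record, pAH69 is the HK022 helper required for genomic integration of the pIT5_KH plasmid, part of a toolkit for repeated genome integration in E. coli. The integrase catalyses recombination between the phage attachment site on the integrating plasmid and the corresponding bacterial attachment site. The plasmid is catalogued as a bacterial expression and synthetic biology vector.
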