Addgene plasmid #173782: pAH69
Purpose: The pAH69 plasmid [Haldimann and Wanner 2001] is the HK022 helper plasmid necessary for genomic integration of the pIT5_KH plasmid.
Depositing lab: Keith Shearwin. Depositing organization: Adelaide University. Publication: The pIT5 Plasmid Series, an Improved Toolkit for Repeated Genome Integration in E. coli. Hao N, Chen Q, Dodd IB, Shearwin KE. ACS Synth Biol. 2021 Jun 30. doi: 10.1021/acssynbio.1c00215. PubMed 34190535.
Backbone
  Vector backbone: pAH69
  Backbone manufacturer: Haldimann and Wanner 2001
  Vector type: Bacterial Expression, Synthetic Biology
Growth in bacteria
  Bacterial resistance: Ampicillin, 100 μg/mL
  Growth temperature: 30°C
  Growth strain: DH5alpha
  Copy number: Low Copy
Gene/Insert
  Gene/Insert name: HK022 Integrase
  Species: Other
  Cloning method: Restriction Enzyme; 5′ cloning site Unknown (unknown if destroyed)
Terms and licenses: Academic/Nonprofit Terms; Industry Terms: Not Available to Industry
How to cite: pAH69 was a gift from Keith Shearwin (Addgene plasmid # 173782 ; http://n2t.net/addgene:173782 ; RRID:Addgene_173782)
